Addgene plasmid #215079: p21(dPCNA)-mCerulean-PuroR
Purpose: Expresses p21(dPCNA)-mCerulean in mammalian cells from a retroviral vector.
Depositing lab: Michele Pagano. Depositing organization: NYU Grossman School of Medicine. Publication: CDK-independent role of D-type cyclins in regulating DNA mismatch repair. Rona G, Miwatani-Minter B, Zhang Q, Goldberg HV, Kerzhnerman MA, Howard JB, Simoneschi D, Lane E, Hobbs JW, Sassani E, Wang AA, Keegan S, Laverty DJ, Piett CG, Pongor LS, Xu ML, Andrade J, Thomas A, Sicinski P, Askenazi M, Ueberheide B, Fenyo D, Nagel ZD, Pagano M. Mol Cell. 2024 Feb 29:S1097-2765(24)00129-1. doi: 10.1016/j.molcel.2024.02.010. PubMed 38458201.
Backbone
  Vector backbone: pBABE
  Vector type: Mammalian Expression, Retroviral
  Selectable markers: Puromycin
Growth in bacteria
  Bacterial resistance: Ampicillin, 100 μg/mL
  Growth temperature: 37°C
  Growth strain: NEB Stable
  Copy number: High Copy
Gene/Insert
  Gene/Insert name: CDKN1A (alt names: CIP1; p21; WAF1)
  Species: H. sapiens (human)
  Mutation: p21(dPCNA) denotes mutations M147A, D149A, F150A.
  Entrez Gene: CDKN1A (a.k.a. CAP20, CDKN1, CIP1, MDA-6, P21, SDI1, WAF1, p21CIP1)
  Promoter: LTR
  Tag / fusion protein: mCerulean (C terminal on insert)
  Cloning method: Unknown
  Sequencing primers: 5′ pBABE 5'; 3′ pBABE 3'
Terms and licenses: Academic/Nonprofit Terms; Industry Terms: Not Available to Industry
How to cite: p21(dPCNA)-mCerulean-PuroR was a gift from Michele Pagano (Addgene plasmid # 215079 ; http://n2t.net/addgene:215079 ; RRID:Addgene_215079)
