[The description below was written by a language model from this plasmid's Addgene catalogue record and pLannotate feature annotations shown in this document.]
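Description:
p21(dPCNA)-mCerulean-PuroR is a pBABE-based gammaretroviral expression vector of about 6.3 kb for stable delivery of a fluorescently tagged human p21 (CDKN1A) mutant into mammalian cells. It is propagated in E. coli as a high-copy plasmid through a ColE1/pUC-type origin and is selected with ampicillin via the β-lactamase gene and its own promoter. A short lacI fragment in the annotation appears to be a backbone remnant rather than a functional element.

The proviral cassette is flanked by Moloney murine leukemia virus long terminal repeats. Downstream of the 5′ LTR lie a packaging signal (annotated as an MESV Ψ fragment) and a truncated gag segment lacking its start codon, which together support encapsidation of the genomic RNA when the plasmid is introduced into a packaging cell line that supplies the viral proteins in trans. The 5′ LTR also serves as the promoter for the insert, a human CDKN1A coding sequence fused at its C terminus to mCerulean, a monomeric cyan fluorescent protein. The dPCNA designation refers to the substitutions M147A, D149A and F150A, which by their name are intended to disrupt the p21 interaction with PCNA. An internal SV40 enhancer/early promoter drives puromycin N-acetyltransferase, so transduced cells can be selected with puromycin. The 3′ end is annotated as a short ΔU3-type fragment directly adjoining a full-length MMLV LTR, so the vector does not appear to be self-inactivating.

The construct is used to express and visualise PCNA-binding-deficient p21 in mammalian cells. It was deposited with a study on a CDK-independent role of D-type cyclins in regulating DNA mismatch repair.
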