Features (pLannotate 1.2.2; 13 found; start..end, strand, type, name):
      8..477     +  LTR            LTR: long terminal repeat from Moloney murine leukemia virus
    601..875     +  misc_feature   MESV Ψ (fragment): packaging signal of murine embryonic stem cell virus
    942..1358    +  CDS            gag (truncated): truncated Moloney murine leukemia virus (MMLV) gag gene lacking the start codon
   1376..1867    +  CDS            p21: human cyclin-dependent kinase inhibitor 1A; Homo sapiens CDKN1A; mediates p53-dependent arrest in the G1 phase of the cell cycle
   1886..2605    +  CDS            mCerulean: enhanced monomeric variant of CFP (Rizzo et al., 2004) mammalian codon-optimized
   2622..2951    +  promoter       SV40 promoter: SV40 enhancer and early promoter
   2961..3560    +  CDS            PuroR: puromycin N-acetyltransferase; pac from Streptomyces alboniger; confers resistance to puromycin
   3659..3780    +  LTR            3' LTR (ΔU3) (fragment): self-inactivating 3' long terminal repeat (LTR) from Moloney murine leukemia virus
   3781..4250    +  LTR            LTR: long terminal repeat from Moloney murine leukemia virus
   4316..4368    -  CDS            lacI (fragment): lac repressor; lacI; The lac repressor binds to the lac operator to inhibit transcription in E. coli. This inhibition can be relieved by adding lactose or isopropyl-β-D-thiogalactopyranoside (IPTG).
   4551..5139    -  rep_origin     ori: high-copy-number ColE1/pMB1/pBR322/pUC origin of replication
   5299..6159    -  CDS            AmpR: β-lactamase; bla; confers resistance to ampicillin, carbenicillin, and related antibiotics
   6160..6264    -  promoter       AmpR promoter: bla
>Addgene plasmid #215079 | p21(dPCNA)-mCerulean-PuroR | addgene full sequence | sequence record 428746 | Addgene NGS Result
CTGCAGCCTGAATATGGGCCAAACAGGATATCTGTGGTAAGCAGTTCCTGCCCCGGCTCAGGGCCAAGAA
CAGATGGAACAGCTGAATATGGGCCAAACAGGATATCTGTGGTAAGCAGTTCCTGCCCCGGCTCAGGGCC
AAGAACAGATGGTCCCCAGATGCGGTCCAGCCCTCAGCAGTTTCTAGAGAACCATCAGATGTTTCCAGGG
TGCCCCAAGGACCTGAAATGACCCTGTGCCTTATTTGAACTAACCAATCAGTTCGCTTCTCGCTTCTGTT
CGCGCGCTTCTGCTCCCCGAGCTCAATAAAAGAGCCCACAACCCCTCACTCGGGGCGCCAGTCCTCCGAT
TGACTGAGTCGCCCGGGTACCCGTGTATCCAATAAACCCTCTTGCAGTTGCATCCGACTTGTGGTCTCGC
TGTTCCTTGGGAGGGTCTCCTCTGAGTGATTGACTACCCGTCAGCGGGGGTCTTTCATTTGGGGGCTCGT
CCGGGATCGGGAGACCCCTGCCCAGGGACCACCGACCCACCACCGGGAGGCAAGCTGGCCAGCAACTTAT
CTGTGTCTGTCCGATTGTCTAGTGTCTATGACTGATTTTATGCGCCTGCGTCGGTACTAGTTAGCTAACT
AGCTCTGTATCTGGCGGACCCGTGGTGGAACTGACGAGTTCTGAACACCCGGCCGCAACCCTGGGAGACG
TCCCAGGGACTTTGGGGGCCGTTTTTGTGGCCCGACCTGAGGAAGGGAGTCGATGTGGAATCCGACCCCG
TCAGGATATGTGGTTCTGGTAGGAGACGAGAACCTAAAACAGTTCCCGCCTCCGTCTGAATTTTTGCTTT
CGGTTTGGAACCGAAGCCGCGCGTCTTGTCTGCTGCAGCGCTGCAGCATCGTTCTGTGTTGTCTCTGTCT
GACTGTGTTTCTGTATTTGTCTGAAAATTAGGGCCAGACTGTTACCACTCCCTTAAGTTTGACCTTAGGT
CACTGGAAAGATGTCGAGCGGATCGCTCACAACCAGTCGGTAGATGTCAAGAAGAGACGTTGGGTTACCT
TCTGCTCTGCAGAATGGCCAACCTTTAACGTCGGATGGCCGCGAGACGGCACCTTTAACCGAGACCTCAT
CACCCAGGTTAAGATCAAGGTCTTTTCACCTGGCCCGCATGGACACCCAGACCAGGTCCCCTACATCGTG
ACCTGGGAAGCCTTGGCTTTTGACCCCCCTCCCTGGGTCAAGCCCTTTGTACACCCTAAGCCTCCGCCTC
CTCTTCCTCCATCCGCCCCGTCTCTCCCCCTTGAACCTCCTCGTTCGACCCCGCCTCGATCCTCCCTTTA
TCCAGCCCTCACTCCTTCTCTAGGCGCCGGCCGGATCCCGCCACCATGTCAGAACCGGCTGGGGATGTCC
GTCAGAACCCATGCGGCAGCAAGGCCTGCCGCCGCCTCTTCGGCCCAGTGGACAGCGAGCAGCTGAGCCG
CGACTGTGATGCGCTAATGGCGGGCTGCATCCAGGAGGCCCGTGAGCGATGGAACTTCGACTTTGTCACC
GAGACACCACTGGAGGGTGACTTCGCCTGGGAGCGTGTGCGGGGCCTTGGCCTGCCCAAGCTCTACCTTC
CCACGGGGCCCCGGCGAGGCCGGGATGAGTTGGGAGGAGGCAGGCGGCCTGGCACCTCACCTGCTCTGCT
GCAGGGGACAGCAGAGGAAGACCATGTGGACCTGTCACTGTCTTGTACCCTTGTGCCTCGCTCAGGGGAG
CAGGCTGAAGGGTCCCCAGGTGGACCTGGAGACTCTCAGGGTCGAAAACGGCGGCAGACCAGCGCGACAG
CTGCCTACCACTCCAAACGCCGGCTGATCTTCTCCAAGAGGAAGCCCGGAGGACCGGTCGCCACCATGGT
GAGCAAGGGCGAGGAGCTGTTCACCGGGGTGGTGCCCATCCTGGTCGAGCTGGACGGCGACGTAAACGGC
CACAAGTTCAGCGTGTCCGGCGAGGGCGAGGGCGATGCCACCTACGGCAAGCTGACCCTGAAGTTCATCT
GCACCACCGGCAAGCTGCCCGTGCCCTGGCCCACCCTCGTGACCACCCTGACCTGGGGCGTGCAGTGCTT
CGCCCGCTACCCCGACCACATGAAGCAGCACGACTTCTTCAAGTCCGCCATGCCCGAAGGCTACGTCCAG
GAGCGCACCATCTTCTTCAAGGACGACGGCAACTACAAGACCCGCGCCGAGGTGAAGTTCGAGGGCGACA
CCCTGGTGAACCGCATCGAGCTGAAGGGCATCGACTTCAAGGAGGACGGCAACATCCTGGGGCACAAGCT
GGAGTACAACGCCATCAGCGACAACGTCTATATCACCGCCGACAAGCAGAAGAACGGCATCAAGGCCAAC
TTCAAGATCCGCCACAACATCGAGGACGGCAGCGTGCAGCTCGCCGACCACTACCAGCAGAACACCCCCA
TCGGCGACGGCCCCGTGCTGCTGCCCGACAACCACTACCTGAGCACCCAGTCCAAGCTGAGCAAAGACCC
CAACGAGAAGCGCGATCACATGGTCCTGCTGGAGTTCGTGACCGCCGCCGGGATCACTCTCGGCATGGAC
GAGCTGTACAAGTAAGTCGACCCTGTGGAATGTGTGTCAGTTAGGGTGTGGAAAGTCCCCAGGCTCCCCA
GCAGGCAGAAGTATGCAAAGCATGCATCTCAATTAGTCAGCAACCAGGTGTGGAAAGTCCCCAGGCTCCC
CAGCAGGCAGAAGTATGCAAAGCATGCATCTCAATTAGTCAGCAACCATAGTCCCGCCCCTAACTCCGCC
CATCCCGCCCCTAACTCCGCCCAGTTCCGCCCATTCTCCGCCCCATGGCTGACTAATTTTTTTTATTTAT
GCAGAGGCCGAGGCCGCCTCGGCCTCTGAGCTATTCCAGAAGTAGTGAGGAGGCTTTTTTGGAGGCCTAG
GCTTTTGCAAAAAGCTTACCATGACCGAGTACAAGCCCACGGTGCGCCTCGCCACCCGCGACGACGTCCC
CAGGGCCGTACGCACCCTCGCCGCCGCGTTCGCCGACTACCCCGCCACGCGCCACACCGTCGATCCGGAC
CGCCACATCGAGCGGGTCACCGAGCTGCAAGAACTCTTCCTCACGCGCGTCGGGCTCGACATCGGCAAGG
TGTGGGTCGCGGACGACGGCGCCGCGGTGGCGGTCTGGACCACGCCGGAGAGCGTCGAAGCGGGGGCGGT
GTTCGCCGAGATCGGCCCGCGCATGGCCGAGTTGAGCGGTTCCCGGCTGGCCGCGCAGCAACAGATGGAA
GGCCTCCTGGCGCCGCACCGGCCCAAGGAGCCCGCGTGGTTCCTGGCCACCGTCGGCGTCTCGCCCGACC
ACCAGGGCAAGGGTCTGGGCAGCGCCGTCGTGCTCCCCGGAGTGGAGGCGGCCGAGCGCGCCGGGGTGCC
CGCCTTCCTGGAGACCTCCGCGCCCCGCAACCTCCCCTTCTACGAGCGGCTCGGCTTCACCGTCACCGCC
GACGTCGAGGTGCCCGAAGGACCGCGCACCTGGTGCATGACCCGCAAGCCCGGTGCCTGACGCCCGCCCC
ACGACCCGCAGCGCCCGACCGAAAGGAGCGCACGACCCCATGCATCGATAAAATAAAAGATTTTATTTAG
TCTCCAGAAAAAGGGGGGAATGAAAGACCCCACCTGTAGGTTTGGCAAGCTAGCTTAAGTAACGCCATTT
TGCAAGGCATGGAAAAATACATAACTGAGAATAGAGAAGTTCAGATCAAGGTCAGGAACAGATGGAACAG
CTGAATATGGGCCAAACAGGATATCTGTGGTAAGCAGTTCCTGCCCCGGCTCAGGGCCAAGAACAGATGG
AACAGCTGAATATGGGCCAAACAGGATATCTGTGGTAAGCAGTTCCTGCCCCGGCTCAGGGCCAAGAACA
GATGGTCCCCAGATGCGGTCCAGCCCTCAGCAGTTTCTAGAGAACCATCAGATGTTTCCAGGGTGCCCCA
AGGACCTGAAATGACCCTGTGCCTTATTTGAACTAACCAATCAGTTCGCTTCTCGCTTCTGTTCGCGCGC
TTCTGCTCCCCGAGCTCAATAAAAGAGCCCACAACCCCTCACTCGGGGCGCCAGTCCTCCGATTGACTGA
GTCGCCCGGGTACCCGTGTATCCAATAAACCCTCTTGCAGTTGCATCCGACTTGTGGTCTCGCTGTTCCT
TGGGAGGGTCTCCTCTGAGTGATTGACTACCCGTCAGCGGGGGTCTTTCACATGCAGCATGTATCAAAAT
TAATTTGGTTTTTTTTCTTAAGTATTTACATTAAATGGCCATAGTTGCATTAATGAATCGGCCAACGCGC
GGGGAGAGGCGGTTTGCGTATTGGGCGCTCTTCCGCTTCCTCGCTCACTGACTCGCTGCGCTCGGTCGTT
CGGCTGCGGCGAGCGGTATCAGCTCACTCAAAGGCGGTAATACGGTTATCCACAGAATCAGGGGATAACG
CAGGAAAGAACATGTGAGCAAAAGGCCAGCAAAAGGCCAGGAACCGTAAAAAGGCCGCGTTGCTGGCGTT
TTTCCATAGGCTCCGCCCCCCTGACGAGCATCACAAAAATCGACGCTCAAGTCAGAGGTGGCGAAACCCG
ACAGGACTATAAAGATACCAGGCGTTTCCCCCTGGAAGCTCCCTCGTGCGCTCTCCTGTTCCGACCCTGC
CGCTTACCGGATACCTGTCCGCCTTTCTCCCTTCGGGAAGCGTGGCGCTTTCTCATAGCTCACGCTGTAG
GTATCTCAGTTCGGTGTAGGTCGTTCGCTCCAAGCTGGGCTGTGTGCACGAACCCCCCGTTCAGCCCGAC
CGCTGCGCCTTATCCGGTAACTATCGTCTTGAGTCCAACCCGGTAAGACACGACTTATCGCCACTGGCAG
CAGCCACTGGTAACAGGATTAGCAGAGCGAGGTATGTAGGCGGTGCTACAGAGTTCTTGAAGTGGTGGCC
TAACTACGGCTACACTAGAAGAACAGTATTTGGTATCTGCGCTCTGCTGAAGCCAGTTACCTTCGGAAAA
AGAGTTGGTAGCTCTTGATCCGGCAAACAAACCACCGCTGGTAGCGGTGGTTTTTTTGTTTGCAAGCAGC
AGATTACGCGCAGAAAAAAAGGATCTCAAGAAGATCCTTTGATCTTTTCTACGGGGTCTGACGCTCAGTG
GAACGAAAACTCACGTTAAGGGATTTTGGTCATGAGATTATCAAAAAGGATCTTCACCTAGATCCTTTTG
CGGCCGCAAATCAATCTAAAGTATATATGAGTAAACTTGGTCTGACAGTTACCAATGCTTAATCAGTGAG
GCACCTATCTCAGCGATCTGTCTATTTCGTTCATCCATAGTTGCCTGACTCCCCGTCGTGTAGATAACTA
CGATACGGGAGGGCTTACCATCTGGCCCCAGTGCTGCAATGATACCGCGAGACCCACGCTCACCGGCTCC
AGATTTATCAGCAATAAACCAGCCAGCCGGAAGGGCCGAGCGCAGAAGTGGTCCTGCAACTTTATCCGCC
TCCATCCAGTCTATTAATTGTTGCCGGGAAGCTAGAGTAAGTAGTTCGCCAGTTAATAGTTTGCGCAACG
TTGTTGCCATTGCTACAGGCATCGTGGTGTCACGCTCGTCGTTTGGTATGGCTTCATTCAGCTCCGGTTC
CCAACGATCAAGGCGAGTTACATGATCCCCCATGTTGTGCAAAAAAGCGGTTAGCTCCTTCGGTCCTCCG
ATCGTTGTCAGAAGTAAGTTGGCCGCAGTGTTATCACTCATGGTTATGGCAGCACTGCATAATTCTCTTA
CTGTCATGCCATCCGTAAGATGCTTTTCTGTGACTGGTGAGTACTCAACCAAGTCATTCTGAGAATAGTG
TATGCGGCGACCGAGTTGCTCTTGCCCGGCGTCAATACGGGATAATACCGCGCCACATAGCAGAACTTTA
AAAGTGCTCATCATTGGAAAACGTTCTTCGGGGCGAAAACTCTCAAGGATCTTACCGCTGTTGAGATCCA
GTTCGATGTAACCCACTCGTGCACCCAACTGATCTTCAGCATCTTTTACTTTCACCAGCGTTTCTGGGTG
AGCAAAAACAGGAAGGCAAAATGCCGCAAAAAAGGGAATAAGGGCGACACGGAAATGTTGAATACTCATA
CTCTTCCTTTTTCAATATTATTGAAGCATTTATCAGGGTTATTGTCTCATGAGCGGATACATATTTGAAT
GTATTTAGAAAAATAAACAAATAGGGGTTCCGCGCACATTTCCCCGAAAAGTGCCAC
